>Addgene plasmid #82212 | pDONR223_HDAC1_WT | addgene full sequence | sequence record 164888 | Addgene NGS result
GGCAGTTCCCTACTCTCGCGTTAACGCTAGCATGGATGTTTTCCCAGTCACGACGTTGTAAAACGACGGC
CAGTCTTAAGCTCGGGCCCCAAATAATGATTTTATTTTGACTGATAGTGACCTGTTCGTTGCAACAAATT
GATGAGCAATGCTTTTTTATAATGCCAACTTTGTACAAAAAAGTTGGCATGGCGCAGACGCAGGGCACCC
GGAGGAAAGTCTGTTACTACTACGACGGGGATGTTGGAAATTACTATTATGGACAAGGCCACCCAATGAA
GCCTCACCGAATCCGCATGACTCATAATTTGCTGCTCAACTATGGTCTCTACCGAAAAATGGAAATCTAT
CGCCCTCACAAAGCCAATGCTGAGGAGATGACCAAGTACCACAGCGATGACTACATTAAATTCTTGCGCT
CCATCCGTCCAGATAACATGTCGGAGTACAGCAAGCAGATGCAGAGATTCAACGTTGGTGAGGACTGTCC
AGTATTCGATGGCCTGTTTGAGTTCTGTCAGTTGTCTACTGGTGGTTCTGTGGCAAGTGCTGTGAAACTT
AATAAGCAGCAGACGGACATCGCTGTGAATTGGGCTGGGGGCCTGCACCATGCAAAGAAGTCCGAGGCAT
CTGGCTTCTGTTACGTCAATGATATCGTCTTGGCCATCCTGGAACTGCTAAAGTATCACCAGAGGGTGCT
GTACATTGACATTGATATTCACCATGGTGACGGCGTGGAAGAGGCCTTCTACACCACGGACCGGGTCATG
ACTGTGTCCTTTCATAAGTATGGAGAGTACTTCCCAGGAACTGGGGACCTACGGGATATCGGGGCTGGCA
AAGGCAAGTATTATGCTGTTAACTACCCGCTCCGAGACGGGATTGATGACGAGTCCTATGAGGCCATTTT
CAAGCCGGTCATGTCCAAAGTAATGGAGATGTTCCAGCCTAGTGCGGTGGTCTTACAGTGTGGCTCAGAC
TCCCTATCTGGGGATCGGTTAGGTTGCTTCAATCTAACTATCAAAGGACACGCCAAGTGTGTGGAATTTG
TCAAGAGCTTTAACCTGCCTATGCTGATGCTGGGAGGCGGTGGTTACACCATTCGTAACGTTGCCCGGTG
CTGGACATATGAGACAGCTGTGGCCCTGGATACGGAGATCCCTAATGAGCTTCCATACAATGACTACTTT
GAATACTTTGGACCAGATTTCAAGCTCCACATCAGTCCTTCCAATATGACTAACCAGAACACGAATGAGT
ACCTGGAGAAGATCAAACAGCGACTGTTTGAGAACCTTAGAATGCTGCCGCACGCACCTGGGGTCCAAAT
GCAGGCGATTCCTGAGGACGCCATCCCTGAGGAGAGTGGCGATGAGGACGAAGACGACCCTGACAAGCGC
ATCTCGATCTGCTCCTCTGACAAACGAATTGCCTGTGAGGAAGAGTTCTCCGATTCTGAAGAGGAGGGAG
AGGGGGGCCGCAAGAACTCTTCCAACTTCAAAAAAGCCAAGAGAGTCAAAACAGAGGATGAAAAAGAGAA
AGACCCAGAGGAGAAGAAAGAAGTCACCGAAGAGGAGAAAACCAAGGAGGAGAAGCCAGAAGCCAAAGGG
GTCAAGGAGGAGGTCAAGTTGGCCTGCCCAACTTTCTTGTACAAAGTTGGCATTATAAGAAAGCATTGCT
TATCAATTTGTTGCAACGAACAGGTCACTATCAGTCAAAATAAAATCATTATTTGCCATCCAGCTGATAT
CCCCTATAGTGAGTCGTATTACATGGTCATAGCTGTTTCCTGGCAGCTCTGGCCCGTGTCTCAAAATCTC
TGATGTTACATTGCACAAGATAAAAATATATCATCATGCCTCCTCTAGACCAGCCAGGACAGAAATGCCT
CGACTTCGCTGCTACCCAAGGTTGCCGGGTGACGCACACCGTGGAAACGGATGAAGGCACGAACCCAGTG
GACATAAGCCTGTTCGGTTCGTAAGCTGTAATGCAAGTAGCGTATGCGCTCACGCAACTGGTCCAGAACC
TTGACCGAACGCAGCGGTGGTAACGGCGCAGTGGCGGTTTTCATGGCTTGTTATGACTGTTTTTTTGGGG
TACAGTCTATGCCTCGGGCATCCAAGCAGCAAGCGCGTTACGCCGTGGGTCGATGTTTGATGTTATGGAG
CAGCAACGATGTTACGCAGCAGGGCAGTCGCCCTAAAACAAAGTTAAACATTATGAGGGAAGCGGTGATC
GCCGAAGTATCGACTCAACTATCAGAGGTAGTTGGCGTCATCGAGCGCCATCTCGAACCGACGTTGCTGG
CCGTACATTTGTACGGCTCCGCAGTGGATGGCGGCCTGAAGCCACACAGTGATATTGATTTGCTGGTTAC
GGTGACCGTAAGGCTTGATGAAACAACGCGGCGAGCTTTGATCAACGACCTTTTGGAAACTTCGGCTTCC
CCTGGAGAGAGCGAGATTCTCCGCGCTGTAGAAGTCACCATTGTTGTGCACGACGACATCATTCCGTGGC
GTTATCCAGCTAAGCGCGAACTGCAATTTGGAGAATGGCAGCGCAATGACATTCTTGCAGGTATCTTCGA
GCCAGCCACGATCGACATTGATCTGGCTATCTTGCTGACAAAAGCAAGAGAACATAGCGTTGCCTTGGTA
GGTCCAGCGGCGGAGGAACTCTTTGATCCGGTTCCTGAACAGGATCTATTTGAGGCGCTAAATGAAACCT
TAACGCTATGGAACTCGCCGCCCGACTGGGCTGGCGATGAGCGAAATGTAGTGCTTACGTTGTCCCGCAT
TTGGTACAGCGCAGTAACCGGCAAAATCGCGCCGAAGGATGTCGCTGCCGACTGGGCAATGGAGCGCCTG
CCGGCCCAGTATCAGCCCGTCATACTTGAAGCTAGACAGGCTTATCTTGGACAAGAAGAAGATCGCTTGG
CCTCGCGCGCAGATCAGTTGGAAGAATTTGTCCACTACGTGAAAGGCGAGATCACCAAGGTAGTCGGCAA
ATAACCCTCGAGCCACCCATGACCAAAATCCCTTAACGTGAGTTACGCGTCGTTCCACTGAGCGTCAGAC
CCCGTAGAAAAGATCAAAGGATCTTCTTGAGATCCTTTTTTTCTGCGCGTAATCTGCTGCTTGCAAACAA
AAAAACCACCGCTACCAGCGGTGGTTTGTTTGCCGGATCAAGAGCTACCAACTCTTTTTCCGAAGGTAAC
TGGCTTCAGCAGAGCGCAGATACCAAATACTGTTCTTCTAGTGTAGCCGTAGTTAGGCCACCACTTCAAG
AACTCTGTAGCACCGCCTACATACCTCGCTCTGCTAATCCTGTTACCAGTGGCTGCTGCCAGTGGCGATA
AGTCGTGTCTTACCGGGTTGGACTCAAGACGATAGTTACCGGATAAGGCGCAGCGGTCGGGCTGAACGGG
GGGTTCGTGCACACAGCCCAGCTTGGAGCGAACGACCTACACCGAACTGAGATACCTACAGCGTGAGCTA
TGAGAAAGCGCCACGCTTCCCGAAGGGAGAAAGGCGGACAGGTATCCGGTAAGCGGCAGGGTCGGAACAG
GAGAGCGCACGAGGGAGCTTCCAGGGGGAAACGCCTGGTATCTTTATAGTCCTGTCGGGTTTCGCCACCT
CTGACTTGAGCGTCGATTTTTGTGATGCTCGTCAGGGGGGCGGAGCCTATGGAAAAACGCCAGCAACGCG
GCCTTTTTACGGTTCCTGGCCTTTTGCTGGCCTTTTGCTCACATGTTCTTTCCTGCGTTATCCCCTGATT
CTGTGGATAACCGTATTACCGCCTTTGAGTGAGCTGATACCGCTCGCCGCAGCCGAACGACCGAGCGCAG
CGAGTCAGTGAGCGAGGAAGCGGAAGAGCGCCCAATACGCAAACCGCCTCTCCCCGCGCGTTGGCCGATT
CATTAATGCAGCTGGCACGACAGGTTTCCCGACTGGAAAGCGGGCAGTGAGCGCAACGCAATTAATACGC
GTACCGCTAGCCAGGAAGAGTTTGTAGAAACGCAAAAAGGCCATCCGTCAGGATGGCCTTCTGCTTAGTT
TGATGCCTGGCAGTTTATGGCGGGCGTCCTGCCCGCCACCCTCCGGGCCGTTGCTTCACAACGTTCAAAT
CCGCTCCCGGCGGATTTGTCCTACTCAGGAGAGCGTTCACCGACAAACAACAGATAAAACGAAAGGCCCA
GTCTTCCGACTGAGCCTTTCGTTTTATTTGATGCCT
Features (pLannotate 1.2.2; 12 found; start..end, strand, type, name):
     38..74      -  CDS            lacZα (fragment): LacZα fragment of β-galactosidase; lacZ fragment
     91..186     +  protein_bind   attL3: mutant version of attL; recombination site for the Gateway® LR reaction LR Clonase™
    189..1634    +  CDS            HDAC1: HDAC1_HUMAN - Also known as RPD3L1. Experimental evidence at protein level: Swiss-Prot protein existence level 1. Responsible for the deacetylation of lysine residues on the N-terminal part of the core histones (H2A, H2B, H3 and H4). Histone deacetylation gives a tag for epigenetic repression and plays an important role in transcriptional regulation, cell cycle progression and developmental events. Histone deacetylases act via the formation of large multiprotein complexes. Deacetylates SP proteins, SP1 and SP3, and regulates their function. Component of the BRG1-RB1-HDAC1 complex, which negati
   1637..1735    -  protein_bind   attL2: mutant version of attL; recombination site for the Gateway® LR reaction LR Clonase™
   1753..1771    -  promoter       T7 promoter: promoter for bacteriophage T7 RNA polymerase
   1961..1984    +  promoter       Pc promoter (fragment): intI1 (promoter lies within the coding sequence); class 1 integron promoter
   2160..2216    +  CDS            GmR (fragment): gentamycin acetyltransferase; aacC1; confers resistance to gentamycin
   2223..3014    +  CDS            SmR: aminoglycoside adenylyltransferase (Murphy, 1985); aadA; confers resistance to spectinomycin and streptomycin
   3107..3695    +  rep_origin     ori: high-copy-number ColE1/pMB1/pBR322/pUC origin of replication
   3878..3970    +  CDS            lacI (fragment): lac repressor; lacI; The lac repressor binds to the lac operator to inhibit transcription in E. coli. This inhibition can be relieved by adding lactose or isopropyl-β-D-thiogalactopyranoside (IPTG).
   4025..4052    -  terminator     rrnB T2 terminator: transcription terminator T2 from the E. coli rrnB gene
   4184..4227    +  terminator     rrnB T1 terminator: Escherichia coli rrnB; transcription terminator T1 from the E. coli rrnB gene
