[The description below was written by a language model from this plasmid's Addgene catalogue record and pLannotate feature annotations shown in this document.]
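Description:
pDONR223_HDAC1_WT is a Gateway entry clone built on the Invitrogen pDONR223 backbone and carrying the wild-type human HDAC1 open reading frame, which encodes histone deacetylase 1. The sequenced plasmid is 4,236 nt. It is maintained in E. coli through a high-copy ColE1/pUC-type origin and selected with spectinomycin via the aadA (SmR) aminoglycoside adenylyltransferase gene. Upstream of that gene lie a fragment of a class 1 integron Pc promoter and a short remnant of a gentamicin resistance gene. Small lacZα and lacI fragments and the rrnB T1 and T2 terminators are further backbone remnants, the terminators helping to insulate the cloning site from read-through transcription.

The HDAC1 coding sequence (about 1.45 kb) is flanked by two attL recombination sites. The automated annotation labels them attL3 and attL2, although a standard pDONR223 entry clone would be expected to carry attL1 and attL2, so the upstream label may reflect a close sequence match rather than a true difference. No promoter drives the insert, as the record states. A T7 promoter lies just outside the downstream attL site and points back toward the insert, so it is not an expression element for the ORF. The clone is in the "open" configuration, with no stop codon directly after the insert, so the ORF can be fused in frame to C-terminal tags supplied by a destination vector.

The plasmid is a shuttle for moving HDAC1 by LR recombination into expression vectors of choice. It belongs to the Target Accelerator Plasmid Collection, where wild-type clones like this one serve as reference alleles for functional comparison with cancer-associated variants.
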