Addgene plasmid #82212: pDONR223_HDAC1_WT
Purpose: Gateway Donor vector containing HDAC1 , part of the Target Accelerator Plasmid Collection.
Depositing lab: Jesse Boehm & William Hahn & David Root. Depositing organization: Broad Institute. Publication: Systematic Functional Interrogation of Rare Cancer Variants Identifies Oncogenic Alleles. Kim E, Ilic N, Shrestha Y, Zou L, Kamburov A, Zhu C, Yang X, Lubonja R, Tran N, Nguyen C, Lawrence MS, Piccioni F, Bagul M, Doench JG, Chouinard CR, Wu X, Hogstrom L, Natoli T, Tamayo P, Horn H, Corsello SM, Lage K, Root DE, Subramanian A, Golub TR, Getz G, Boehm JS, Hahn WC. Cancer Discov. 2016 Jul;6(7):714-26. doi: 10.1158/2159-8290.CD-16-0160. Epub 2016 May 4. PubMed 27147599.
Backbone
  Vector backbone: pDONR223
  Backbone manufacturer: Invitrogen
  Backbone size w/o insert (bp): 2790
  Vector type: Gateway Entry vector
Growth in bacteria
  Bacterial resistance: Spectinomycin, 50 μg/mL
  Growth temperature: 37°C
  Growth strain: DH5alpha
  Copy number: High Copy
Gene/Insert
  Gene/Insert name: HDAC1
  Species: H. sapiens (human)
  Mutation: WT
  GenBank ID: NM_004964.2
  Entrez Gene: HDAC1 (a.k.a. GON-10, HD1, KDAC1, RPD3, RPD3L1)
  Promoter: None
  Cloning method: Gateway Cloning
  Sequencing primers: 5′ M13pUC-fwd; 3′ M13-Rev
Terms and licenses: Academic/Nonprofit Terms; Industry Terms: Not Available to Industry
Depositor comments: Open state: NO stop codon immediately follows insert. Supporting reference: Systematic morphological profiling of human gene and allele function via Cell Painting. Rohban MH, et al. Elife. 2017, Mar 18;6. pii: e24060. PubMed PMID 28315521
How to cite: pDONR223_HDAC1_WT was a gift from Jesse Boehm & William Hahn & David Root (Addgene plasmid # 82212 ; http://n2t.net/addgene:82212 ; RRID:Addgene_82212)
