>Addgene plasmid #82212 | pDONR223_HDAC1_WT | depositor partial sequence | sequence record 155583 | Insert sequence
ATGGCGCAGACGCAGGGCACCCGGAGGAAAGTCTGTTACTACTACGACGGGGATGTTGGAAATTACTATT
ATGGACAAGGCCACCCAATGAAGCCTCACCGAATCCGCATGACTCATAATTTGCTGCTCAACTATGGTCT
CTACCGAAAAATGGAAATCTATCGCCCTCACAAAGCCAATGCTGAGGAGATGACCAAGTACCACAGCGAT
GACTACATTAAATTCTTGCGCTCCATCCGTCCAGATAACATGTCGGAGTACAGCAAGCAGATGCAGAGAT
TCAACGTTGGTGAGGACTGTCCAGTATTCGATGGCCTGTTTGAGTTCTGTCAGTTGTCTACTGGTGGTTC
TGTGGCAAGTGCTGTGAAACTTAATAAGCAGCAGACGGACATCGCTGTGAATTGGGCTGGGGGCCTGCAC
CATGCAAAGAAGTCCGAGGCATCTGGCTTCTGTTACGTCAATGATATCGTCTTGGCCATCCTGGAACTGC
TAAAGTATCACCAGAGGGTGCTGTACATTGACATTGATATTCACCATGGTGACGGCGTGGAAGAGGCCTT
CTACACCACGGACCGGGTCATGACTGTGTCCTTTCATAAGTATGGAGAGTACTTCCCAGGAACTGGGGAC
CTACGGGATATCGGGGCTGGCAAAGGCAAGTATTATGCTGTTAACTACCCGCTCCGAGACGGGATTGATG
ACGAGTCCTATGAGGCCATTTTCAAGCCGGTCATGTCCAAAGTAATGGAGATGTTCCAGCCTAGTGCGGT
GGTCTTACAGTGTGGCTCAGACTCCCTATCTGGGGATCGGTTAGGTTGCTTCAATCTAACTATCAAAGGA
CACGCCAAGTGTGTGGAATTTGTCAAGAGCTTTAACCTGCCTATGCTGATGCTGGAGGCGGTGGTTACAC
CATTCGTAACGTTGCCCGGTGCTGGACATATGAGACAGCTGTGGCCCTGGATACGGAGATCCCTAATGAG
CTTCCATACAATGACTACTTTGAATACTTTGGACCAGATTTCAAGCTCCACATCAGTCCTTCCAATATGA
CTAACCAGAACACGAATGAGTACCTGGAGAAGATCAAACAGCGACTGTTTGAGAACCTTAGAATGCTGCC
GCACGCACCTGGGGTCCAAATGCAGGCGATTCCTGAGGACGCCATCCCTGAGGAGAGTGGCGATGAGGAC
GAAGACGACCCTGACAAGCGCATCTCGATCTGCTCCTCTGACAAACGAATTGCCTGTGAGGAAGAGTTCT
CCGATTCTGAAGAGGAGGGAGAGGGGGGCCGCAAGAACTCTTCCAACTTCAAAAAAGCCAAGAGAGTCAA
AACAGAGGATGAAAAAGAGAAAGACCCAGAGGAGAAGAAAGAAGTCACCGAAGAGGAGAAAACCAAGGAG
GAGAAGCCAGAAGCCAAAGGGGTCAAGGAGGAGGTCAAGTTGGCC
